>Addgene plasmid #178748 | pLm_Cse2 | addgene full sequence | sequence record 354390 | Addgene NGS Result
TGGCGAATGGG
[124 nt withheld, positions 12-135]
C
[91 nt withheld, positions 137-227]
A
[49 nt withheld, positions 229-277]
CCTTTGACGTTGGAGTCCACGTTCTTT
[37 nt withheld, positions 305-341]
ACCCTATCTCGGTCTATTCTTTTGATTTATAAGGGATTTTGCCGATTTCGGCCTATTGGTTAAAAAATGA
GCTGATTTAACAAAAATTTAACGCGAATTTTAACAAAATATTAACGCTTACAATTTAGGTGGCACTTTTC
GGGGAAATGTGCGCGGAACCCCTATTTGTTTATTTTTCTAAATACATTCAAATATGTATCCGCTCATGAA
TTAATTCTTAGAAAAACTCATCGAGCATCAAATGAAACTGCAATTTATTCATATCAGGATTATCAATACC
ATATTTTTGAAAAAGCCGTTTCTGTAATGAAGGAGAAAACTCACCGAGGCAGTTCCATAGGATGGCAAGA
TCCTGGTATCGGTCTGCGATTCCGACTCGTCCAACATCAATACAACCTATTAATTTCCCCTCGTCAAAAA
TAAGGTTATCAAGTGAGAAATCACCATGAGTGACGACTGAATCCGGTGAGAATGGCAAAAGTTTATGCAT
TTCTTTCCAGACTTGTTCAACAGGCCAGCCATTACGCTCGTCATCAAAATCACTCGCATCAACCAAACCG
TTATTCATTCGTGATTGCGCCTGAGCGAGACGAAATACGCGATCGCTGTTAAAAGGACAATTACAAACAG
GAATCGAATGCAACCGGCGCAGGAACACTGCCAGCGCATCAACAATATTTTCACCTGAATCAGGATATTC
TTCTAATACCTGGAATGCTGTTTTCCCGGGGATCGCAGTGGTGAGTAACCATGCATCATCAGGAGTACGG
ATAAAATGCTTGATGGTCGGAAGAGGCATAAATTCCGTCAGCCAGTTTAGTCTGACCATCTCATCTGTAA
CATCATTGGCAACGCTACCTTTGCCATGTTTCAGAAACAACTCTGGCGCATCGGGCTTCCCATACAATCG
ATAGATTGTCGCACCTGATTGCCCGACATTATCGCGAGCCCATTTATACCCATATAAATCAGCATCCATG
TTGGAATTTAATCGCGGCCTAGAGCAAGACGTTTCCCGTTGAATATGGCTCATAACACCCCTTGTATTAC
TGTTTATGTAAGCAGACAGTTTTATTGTTCATGACCAAAATCCCTTAACGTGAGTTTTCGTTCCACTGAG
CGTCAGACCCCGTAGAAAAGATCAAAGGATCTTCTTGAGATCCTTTTTTTCTGCGCGTAATCTGCTGCTT
GCAAACAAAAAAACCACCGCTACCAGCGGTGGTTTGTTTGCCGGATCAAGAGCTACCAACTCTTTTTCCG
AAGGTAACTGGCTTCAGCAGAGCGCAGATACCAAATACTGTCCTTCTAGTGTAGCCGTAGTTAGGCCACC
ACTTCAAGAACTCTGTAGCACCGCCTACATACCTCGCTCTGCTAATCCTGTTACCAGTGGCTGCTGCCAG
TGGCGATAAGTCGTGTCTTACCGGGTTGGACTCAAGACGATAGTTACCGGATAAGGCGCAGCGGTCGGGC
TGAACGGGGGGTTCGTGCACACAGCCCAGCTTGGAGCGAACGACCTACACCGAACTGAGATACCTACAGC
GTGAGCTATGAGAAAGCGCCACGCTTCCCGAAGGGAGAAAGGCGGACAGGTATCCGGTAAGCGGCAGGGT
CGGAACAGGAGAGCGCACGAGGGAGCTTCCAGGGGGAAACGCCTGGTATCTTTATAGTCCTGTCGGGTTT
CGCCACCTCTGACTTGAGCGTCGATTTTTGTGATGCTCGTCAGGGGGGCGGAGCCTATGGAAAAACGCCA
GCAACGCGGCCTTTTTACGGTTCCTGGCCTTTTGCTGGCCTTTTGCTCACATGTTCTTTCCTGCGTTATC
CCCTGATTCTGTGGATAACCGTATTACCGCCTTTGAGTGAGCTGATACCGCTCGCCGCAGCCGAACGACC
GAGCGCAGCGAGTCAGTGAGCGAGGAAGCGGAAGAGCGCCTGATGCGGTATTTTCTCCTTACGCATCTGT
GCGGTATTTCACACCGCAATGGTGCACTCTCAGTACAATCTGCTCTGATGCCGCATAGTTAAGCCAGTAT
ACACTCCGCTATCGCTACGTGACTGGGTCATGGCTGCGCCCCGACACCCGCCAACACCCGCTGACGCGCC
CTGACGGGCTTGTCTGCTCCCGGCATCCGCTTACAGACAAGCTGTGACCGTCTCCGGGAGCTGCATGTGT
CAGAGGTTTTCACCGTCATCACCGAAACGCGCGAGGCAGCTGCGGTAAAGCTCATCAGCGTGGTCGTGAA
GCGATTCACAGATGTCTGCCTGTTCATCCGCGTCCAGCTCGTTGAGTTTCTCCAGAAGCGTTAATGTCTG
GCTTCTGATAAAGCGGGCCATGTTAAGGGCGGTTTTTTCCTGTTTGGTCACTGATGCCTCCGTGTAAGGG
GGATTTCTGTTCATGGGGGTAATGATACCGATGAAACGAGAGAGGATGCTCACGATACGGGTTACTGATG
ATGAACATGCCCGGTTACTGGAACGTTGTGAGGGTAAACAACTGGCGGTATGGATGCGGCGGGACCAGAG
AAAAATCACTCAGGGTCAATGCCAGCGCTTCGTTAATACAGATGTAGGTGTTCCACAGGGTAGCCAGCAG
CATCCTGCGATGCAGATCCGGAACATAATGGTGCAGGGCGCTGACTTCCGCGTTTCCAGACTTTACGAAA
CACGGAAACCGAAGACCATTCATGTTGTTGCTCAGGTCGCAGACGTTTTGCAGCAGCAGTCGCTTCACGT
TCGCTCGCGTATCGGTGATTCATTCTGCTAACCAGTAAGGCAACCCCGCCAGCCTAGCCGGGTCCTCAAC
GACAGGAGCACGATCATGCGCACCCGTGGGGCCGCCATGCCGGCGATAATGGCCTGCTTCTCGCCGAAAC
GTTTGGTGGCGGGACCAGTGACGAAGGCTTGAGCGAGGGCGTGCAAGATTCCGAATACCGCAAGCGACAG
GCCGATCATCGTCGCGCTCCAGCGAAAGCGGTCCTCGCCGAAAATGACCCAGAGCGCTGCCGGCACCTGT
CCTACGAGTTGCATGATAAAGAAGACAGTCATAAGTGCGGCGACGATAGTCATGCCCCGCGCCCACCGGA
AGGAGCTGACTGGGTTGAAGGCTCTCAAGGGCATCGGTCGAGATCCCGGTGCCTAATGAGTGAGCTAACT
TACATTAATTGCGTTGCGCTCACTGCCCGCTTTCCAGTCGGGAAACCTGTCGTGCCAGCTGCATTAATGA
ATCGGCCAACGCGCGGGGAGAGGCGGTTTGCGTATTGGGCGCCAGGGTGGTTTTTCTTTTCACCAGTGAG
ACGGGCAACAGCTGATTGCCCTTCACCGCCTGGCCCTGAGAGAGTTGCAGCAAGCGGTCCACGCTGGTTT
GCCCCAGCAGGCGAAAATCCTGTTTGATGGTGGTTAACGGCGGGATATAACATGAGCTGTCTTCGGTATC
GTCGTATCCCACTACCGAGATATCCGCACCAACGCGCAGCCCGGACTCGGTAATGGCGCGCATTGCGCCC
AGCGCCATCTGATCGTTGGCAACCAGCATCGCAGTGGGAACGATGCCCTCATTCAGCATTTGCATGGTTT
GTTGAAAACCGGACATGGCACTCCAGTCGCCTTCCCGTTCCGCTATCGGCTGAATTTGATTGCGAGTGAG
ATATTTATGCCAGCCAGCCAGACGCAGACGCGCCGAGACAGAACTTAATGGGCCCGCTAACAGCGCGATT
TGCTGGTGACCCAATGCGACCAGATGCTCCACGCCCAGTCGCGTACCGTCTTCATGGGAGAAAATAATAC
TGTTGATGGGTGTCTGGTCAGAGACATCAAGAAATAACGCCGGAACATTAGTGCAGGCAGCTTCCACAGC
AATGGCATCCTGGTCATCCAGCGGATAGTTAATGATCAGCCCACTGACGCGTTGCGCGAGAAGATTGTGC
ACCGCCGCTTTACAGGCTTCGACGCCGCTTCGTTCTACCATCGACACCACCACGCTGGCACCCAGTTGAT
CGGCGCGAGATTTAATCGCCGCGACAATTTGCGACGGCGCGTGCAGGGCCAGACTGGAGGTGGCAACGCC
AATCAGCAACGACTGTTTGCCCGCCAGTTGTTGTGCCACGCGGTTGGGAATGTAATTCAGCTCCGCCATC
GCCGCTTCCACTTTTTCCCGCGTTTTCGCAGAAACGTGGCTGGCCTGGTTCACCACGCGGGAAACGGTCT
GATAAGAGACACCGGCATACTCTGCGACATCGTATAACGTTACTGGTTTCACATTCACCACCCTGAATTG
ACTCTCTTCCGGGCGCTATCATGCCATACCGCGAAAGGTTTTGCGCCATTCGATGGTGTCCGGGATCTCG
ACGCTCTCCCTTATGCGACTCCTGCATTAGGAAGCAGCCCAGTAGTAGGTTGAGGCCGTTGAGCACCGCC
GCCGCAAGGAATGGTGCATGCAAGGAGATGGCGCCCAACAGTCCCCCGGCCACGGGGCCTGCCACCATAC
CCACGCCGAAACAAGCGCTCATGAGCCCGAAGTGGCGAGCCCGATCTTCCCCATCGGTGATGTCGGCGAT
ATAGGCGCCAGCAACCGCACCTGTGGCGCCGGTGATGCCGGCCACGATGCGTCCGGCGTAGAGGATCGAG
ATCTCGATCCCGCGAAATTAATACGACTCACTATAGGGGAATTGTGAGCGGATAACAATTCCCTCTAGAA
TCAAATACCGGAGGTACGTCTCCGTAAGAAAAGGAGGTATAATTATGTCTGACCTGGCAGAGCGATTTGT
GGCCCATCTGGGACACCTTGCTGAAAGGGATCGCGGGGCGCTGGCAGTACTCAGACGTTCACTGACCTTC
GCGCCTGGTACCCATCCTGCCTCCTATCCCCACGTTGAGCGCTTCGTTCCGGATGGCCATGAACGCGATG
CTTTACGTCAGGCCTTATATCTGGTTGCGGGCCTATATGCCTCACATCCGCGTCATCAAGCGGGCACGAC
CCTGGCCCGTAGCTTTGGTTTGCTGATGCAGCATCGTGATTCACCGTCAATTGAAAAACGTTTCATTGCA
CTCCTATCATCTGACGCGGACGGCTTGCCGGAACTGCTGCGCCAGGTAGTTAGCCTTCTGTCCGCGGATG
GGCGTTCTTTAGACTATGTTGCGCTGTTAAACGACTTGATATTTTGGCTGCGCCCGTGGGCGCTTGAATC
ACGTGATCGTCTCCGTCAGCGCTGGGCACGCGACTTTTATCGCACTACCCCGGACGAAGCACCAGATGCG
GTGGATCGAAGTGACGCCGCATGACTCGAGCACCACCACCACCACCACTGAGATCCGGCTGCTAACAAAG
CCCGAAAGGAAGCTGAGTTGGCTGCTGCCACCGCTGAGCAATAACTAGCATAACCCCTTGGGGCCTCTAA
ACGGGTCTTGAGGGGTTTTTTGCTGAAAGGAGGAACTATATCCGGAT
Features (pLannotate 1.2.2; 17 found; start..end, strand, type, name):
     12..440     +  rep_origin     f1 ori (sequence partly withheld): f1 bacteriophage origin of replication; arrow indicates direction of (+) strand synthesis
    493..550     +  promoter       AmpR promoter (fragment): bla
    559..1374    -  CDS            KanR: aminoglycoside phosphotransferase; aph(3')-Ia; confers resistance to kanamycin in bacteria or G418 (Geneticin®) in eukaryotes
   1496..2084    +  rep_origin     ori: high-copy-number ColE1/pMB1/pBR322/pUC origin of replication
   2270..2409    -  misc_feature   bom: basis of mobility region from pBR322
   2511..2702    -  CDS            rop: Rop protein, which maintains plasmids at low copy number; rop
   2719..3099    +  CDS            YPB1_ECOLX: Protein predicted: Swiss-Prot protein existence level 4. From Escherichia coli.
   3171..3462    -  CDS            TcR (fragment): tetracycline efflux protein; tet; confers resistance to tetracycline
   3477..3498    -  protein_bind   CAP binding site: CAP binding activates transcription in the presence of cAMP. E. coli catabolite activator protein
   3511..4593    -  CDS            lacI: lac repressor; lacI; The lac repressor binds to the lac operator to inhibit transcription in E. coli. This inhibition can be relieved by adding lactose or isopropyl-β-D-thiogalactopyranoside (IPTG).
   4594..4671    -  promoter       lacI promoter: lacI
   4679..4958    -  CDS            TcR (fragment): tetracycline efflux protein; tet; confers resistance to tetracycline
   4980..4998    +  promoter       T7 promoter: promoter for bacteriophage T7 RNA polymerase
   4999..5023    +  protein_bind   lac operator: The lac repressor binds to the lac operator to inhibit transcription in E. coli. This inhibition can be relieved by adding lactose or isopropyl-β-D-thiogalactopyranoside (IPTG). lac repressor encoded by lacI
   5622..5639    +  CDS            9xHis (fragment): 9xHis affinity tag
   5649..5698    +  CDS            SET1 (fragment): solubility-enhancement tag derived from T7 phage gene 10B
   5706..5753    +  terminator     T7 terminator: transcription terminator for bacteriophage T7 RNA polymerase
