[The description below was written by a language model from this plasmid's Addgene catalogue record and pLannotate feature annotations shown in this document.]
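Description:
pLm_Cse2 is a bacterial expression plasmid built on the pET28b backbone that carries the cse2 gene of the L. mobilis type I-E CRISPR-Cas system. Cse2 is the small subunit of the multi-protein Cascade surveillance complex in type I-E systems. The plasmid is selected with kanamycin through an aph(3')-Ia aminoglycoside phosphotransferase gene and replicates from a ColE1/pMB1-type origin. The accompanying rop gene and bom region are consistent with the low copy number given in the catalogue entry. An f1 origin is also present, along with short backbone remnants that the annotation flags as tetracycline-resistance fragments and an AmpR promoter fragment.

The expression cassette follows the standard pET design. A T7 promoter immediately followed by a lac operator drives transcription, a plasmid-borne lacI gene with its own promoter supplies repressor, and a T7 terminator closes the unit. Expression therefore depends on T7 RNA polymerase and can be relieved by IPTG in suitable hosts. The automated feature table does not annotate the cse2 coding sequence itself. It presumably lies in the roughly 600 nt unannotated stretch between the lac operator and a short His-tag-like fragment upstream of the terminator. Whether that histidine sequence is translated in frame with Cse2 is not stated, and the cloning sites are recorded as unknown.

The associated publication concerns rapid cell-free characterization of multi-subunit CRISPR effectors and transposons. This suggests the plasmid is one of a set of single-subunit constructs, combined so that the L. mobilis Cascade complex can be reconstituted and tested in cell-free transcription-translation reactions. Part of the plasmid derives from material generated by a genome institute.
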