Addgene plasmid #178748: pLm_Cse2
Purpose: Expression of L. mobilis type I-E cse2
Depositing lab: Chase Beisel. Depositing organization: Helmholtz-Zentrum fuer Infektionsforschung (HZI). Publication: Rapid cell-free characterization of multi-subunit CRISPR effectors and transposons. Wimmer F, Mougiakos I, Englert F, Beisel CL. Mol Cell. 2022 Feb 16. pii: S1097-2765(22)00102-2. doi: 10.1016/j.molcel.2022.01.026. PubMed 35216669.
Backbone
  Vector backbone: pET28b
  Vector type: Bacterial Expression
Growth in bacteria
  Bacterial resistance: Kanamycin, 50 μg/mL
  Growth temperature: 37°C
  Growth strain: DH5alpha
  Copy number: Low Copy
Gene/Insert
  Gene/Insert name: L. mobilis type I-E cse2
  Species: L. mobilis
  Cloning method: Restriction Enzyme; 5′ cloning site Unknown (unknown if destroyed); 3′ cloning site Unknown (unknown if destroyed)
Resource information
  A portion of this plasmid was derived from a plasmid made by: U.S. Department of Energy Joint Genome Institute
Terms and licenses: Academic/Nonprofit Terms; Industry Terms: Not Available to Industry
Depositor comments: If used in a publication, please acknowledge that the plasmid pEcCas5 was generated by U.S. Department of Energy Joint Genome Institute, a DOE Office of Science User Facility. The associated work was supported by the Office of Science of the U.S. Department of Energy under Contract No. DE-AC02-05CH11231.
How to cite: pLm_Cse2 was a gift from Chase Beisel (Addgene plasmid # 178748 ; http://n2t.net/addgene:178748 ; RRID:Addgene_178748)
